Addgene plasmid #80968: pCRISPaint-SunTag-PuroR
Purpose: CRISPaint gene tagging
Depositing lab: Veit Hornung. Publication: CRISPaint allows modular base-specific gene tagging using a ligase-4-dependent mechanism. Schmid-Burgk JL, Honing K, Ebert TS, Hornung V. Nat Commun. 2016 Jul 28;7:12338. doi: 10.1038/ncomms12338. PubMed 27465542.
Backbone
  Vector backbone: pCRISPaint
  Backbone manufacturer: Veit Hornung group
  Vector type: gene tagging
Growth in bacteria
  Bacterial resistance: Ampicillin, 100 μg/mL
  Growth temperature: 30°C
  Growth strain: DH10B
  Copy number: High Copy
Gene/Insert
  Gene/Insert name: SunTag v4 (1x)
  Species: Synthetic
  Promoter: none
  Cloning method: Restriction Enzyme; 5′ cloning site unknown (unknown if destroyed); 3′ cloning site unknown (unknown if destroyed)
  Sequencing primers: 5′ CGATAGTACTAACATACGCTCTCCA; 3′ CACTGCATTCTAGTTGTGGTTTGTC
Terms and licenses: Academic/Nonprofit Terms; Industry Terms: Not Available to Industry
How to cite: pCRISPaint-SunTag-PuroR was a gift from Veit Hornung (Addgene plasmid # 80968 ; http://n2t.net/addgene:80968 ; RRID:Addgene_80968)
