[The description below was written by a language model from this plasmid's Addgene catalogue record and pLannotate feature annotations shown in this document.]
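Description:
pCRISPaint-SunTag-PuroR is a small (about 3.3 kb) universal donor plasmid from the CRISPaint gene tagging system, built on the pCRISPaint backbone. It is maintained in E. coli through a high-copy ColE1/pUC-type origin and selected with ampicillin via a β-lactamase gene. The annotated short fragments of a tetracycline resistance gene and SV40 large T antigen appear to be non-functional backbone remnants rather than working parts.

The payload is a promoterless tagging cassette. It carries a single copy of the synthetic SunTag v4 epitope, which the feature table detects as a short fragment of yeast GCN4, the peptide from which SunTag is derived. This is followed by the puromycin N-acetyltransferase gene (pac) and an SV40 polyadenylation signal. The record lists no promoter for the insert, consistent with a design in which both tag and resistance marker are expressed only after in-frame insertion into an actively transcribed host gene. The feature table does not annotate whatever element links the tag to the puromycin marker. Upstream of the cassette sit a synthetic poly(A) signal and the human α2 globin RNA polymerase II pause site, standard elements for suppressing read-through transcription from the plasmid backbone.

According to the associated publication title, CRISPaint achieves modular, base-specific tagging through a ligase-4-dependent mechanism, meaning that the donor is joined into a nuclease-induced genomic break by non-homologous end joining rather than through homology arms. None are annotated here. The nuclease and guide components are not encoded on this plasmid. Puromycin selection would enrich for correctly tagged cells, and the SunTag epitope allows the endogenous protein to be recognised by a cognate antibody-based binder for detection or recruitment applications.
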