Features (pLannotate 1.2.2; 10 found; start..end, strand, type, name):
      1..49      +  polyA_signal   poly(A) signal: synthetic polyadenylation signal
     63..154     +  misc_feature   pause site: RNA polymerase II transcriptional pause signal from the human α2 globin gene
    218..274     +  CDS            GCN4 (fragment): GCN4_YEAST - Also known as AAS101 From Saccharomyces cerevisiae (strain ATCC 204508 / S288c) (Baker's yeast).
    347..943     +  CDS            pac: PUAC_STRAD - Protein predicted: Swiss-Prot protein existence level 4. Detoxification of puromycin. From Streptomyces alboniger.
    970..1091    -  polyA_signal   SV40 poly(A) signal: SV40 polyadenylation signal
   1114..1182    -  CDS            large T antigen (fragment): large T antigen from SV40 (simian virus 40)
   1198..1330    +  CDS            TcR (fragment): tetracycline efflux protein; tet; confers resistance to tetracycline
   1510..2098    -  rep_origin     ori: high-copy-number ColE1/pMB1/pBR322/pUC origin of replication
   2298..3158    -  CDS            AmpR: β-lactamase confers resistance to ampicillin, carbenicillin, and related antibiotics
   3159..3200    -  promoter       AmpR promoter (fragment): bla
>Addgene plasmid #80968 | pCRISPaint-SunTag-PuroR | depositor full sequence | sequence record 153100 | Full Sequence
AATAAAATATCTTTATTTTCATTACATCTGTGTGTTGGTTTTTTGTGTGAATCGATAGTACTAACATACG
CTCTCCATCAAAACAAAACGAAACAAAACAAACTAGCAAAATAGGCTGTCCCCAGTGCAAGTGCAGGTGC
CAGAACATTTCTCTTAATGATAGCTAGCGGGCCAGTACCCAAAAAGCGGGGGGTCTGGTGGCAGTGGAGG
GGGATCCGAGGAGCTGCTGAGCAAGAACTACCACCTGGAGAACGAGGTGGCCAGACTGAAGAAGGGCAGC
GGCTCCGGAGGAGAGGGCAGAGGAAGTCTGCTAACATGCGGTGACGTCGAGGAGAATCCTGGCCCAATGA
CTGAATACAAGCCTACTGTCAGGTTGGCTACAAGAGACGACGTTCCTAGAGCCGTGAGAACTCTGGCTGC
AGCCTTCGCCGACTACCCCGCCACGAGACACACCGTTGACCCAGATCGGCATATTGAGAGAGTGACTGAA
CTGCAGGAGCTGTTTCTTACAAGAGTTGGCCTCGACATAGGCAAGGTGTGGGTGGCGGACGACGGCGCCG
CCGTGGCCGTCTGGACCACTCCCGAATCAGTTGAGGCTGGCGCCGTATTCGCTGAGATCGGCCCGAGAAT
GGCTGAGCTCAGCGGGAGTAGGCTCGCGGCACAGCAGCAAATGGAGGGACTGCTGGCACCACACAGGCCC
AAAGAACCCGCCTGGTTCCTGGCAACCGTCGGTGTATCTCCCGATCATCAGGGGAAAGGTCTGGGCTCTG
CCGTAGTGCTCCCTGGCGTGGAGGCAGCTGAGAGAGCAGGAGTACCTGCCTTCTTGGAGACCTCCGCTCC
AAGGAATCTTCCCTTCTATGAACGGTTGGGCTTCACCGTGACAGCCGACGTGGAAGTCCCCGAAGGCCCC
CGCACTTGGTGCATGACGAGGAAGCCTGGAGCGTGAGGGCCCGCTTCGAGCAGACATGATAAGATACATT
GATGAGTTTGGACAAACCACAACTAGAATGCAGTGAAAAAAATGCTTTATTTGTGAAATTTGTGATGCTA
TTGCTTTATTTGTAACCATTATAAGCTGCAATAAACAAGTTAACAACAACAATTGCATTCATTTTATGTT
TCAGGTTCAGGGGGAGGTGTGGGAGGTTTTTTAAAGCAAGTAAAACCTCTACAAATGTGGTAAAATCGAT
AAAGATCCGTCGACCGATGCCCTTGAGAGCCTTCAACCCAGTCAGCTCCTTCCGGTGGGCGCGGGGCATG
ACTATCGTCGCCGCACTTATGACTGTCTTCTTTATCATGCAACTCGTAGGACAGGTGCCGGCAGCGCTCT
TCCGCTTCCTCGCTCACTGACTCGCTGCGCTCGGTCGTTCGGCTGCGGCGAGCGGTATCAGCTCACTCAA
AGGCGGTAATACGGTTATCCACAGAATCAGGGGATAACGCAGGAAAGAACATGTGAGCAAAAGGCCAGCA
AAAGGCCAGGAACCGTAAAAAGGCCGCGTTGCTGGCGTTTTTCCATAGGCTCCGCCCCCCTGACGAGCAT
CACAAAAATCGACGCTCAAGTCAGAGGTGGCGAAACCCGACAGGACTATAAAGATACCAGGCGTTTCCCC
CTGGAAGCTCCCTCGTGCGCTCTCCTGTTCCGACCCTGCCGCTTACCGGATACCTGTCCGCCTTTCTCCC
TTCGGGAAGCGTGGCGCTTTCTCATAGCTCACGCTGTAGGTATCTCAGTTCGGTGTAGGTCGTTCGCTCC
AAGCTGGGCTGTGTGCACGAACCCCCCGTTCAGCCCGACCGCTGCGCCTTATCCGGTAACTATCGTCTTG
AGTCCAACCCGGTAAGACACGACTTATCGCCACTGGCAGCAGCCACTGGTAACAGGATTAGCAGAGCGAG
GTATGTAGGCGGTGCTACAGAGTTCTTGAAGTGGTGGCCTAACTACGGCTACACTAGAAGAACAGTATTT
GGTATCTGCGCTCTGCTGAAGCCAGTTACCTTCGGAAAAAGAGTTGGTAGCTCTTGATCCGGCAAACAAA
CCACCGCTGGTAGCGGTGGTTTTTTTGTTTGCAAGCAGCAGATTACGCGCAGAAAAAAAGGATCTCAAGA
AGATCCTTTGATCTTTTCTACGGGGTCTGACGCTCAGTGGAACGAAAACTCACGTTAAGGGATTTTGGTC
ATGAGATTATCAAAAAGGATCTTCACCTAGATCCTTTTAAATTAAAAATGAAGTTTTAAATCAATCTAAA
GTATATATGAGTAAACTTGGTCTGACAGCGGCCGCAAATGCTAAACCACTGCAGTGGTTACCAGTGCTTG
ATCAGTGAGGCACCGATCTCAGCGATCTGCCTATTTCGTTCGTCCATAGTGGCCTGACTCCCCGTCGTGT
AGATCACTACGATTCGTGAGGGCTTACCATCAGGCCCCAGCGCAGCAATGATGCCGCGAGAGCCGCGTTC
ACCGGCCCCCGATTTGTCAGCAATGAACCAGCCAGCAGGGAGGGCCGAGCGAAGAAGTGGTCCTGCTACT
TTGTCCGCCTCCATCCAGTCTATGAGCTGCTGTCGTGATGCTAGAGTAAGAAGTTCGCCAGTGAGTAGTT
TCCGAAGAGTTGTGGCCATTGCTACTGGCATCGTGGTATCACGCTCGTCGTTCGGTATGGCTTCGTTCAA
CTCTGGTTCCCAGCGGTCAAGCCGGGTCACATGATCACCCATATTATGAAGAAATGCAGTCAGCTCCTTA
GGGCCTCCGATCGTTGTCAGAAGTAAGTTGGCCGCGGTGTTGTCGCTCATGGTAATGGCAGCACTACACA
ATTCTCTTACCGTCATGCCATCCGTAAGATGCTTTTCCGTGACCGGCGAGTACTCAACCAAGTCGTTTTG
TGAGTAGTGTATACGGCGACCAAGCTGCTCTTGCCCGGCGTCTATACGGGACAACACCGCGCCACATAGC
AGTACTTTGAAAGTGCTCATCATCGGGAATCGTTCTTCGGGGCGGAAAGACTCAAGGATCTTGCCGCTAT
TGAGATCCAGTTCGATATAGCCCACTCTTGCACCCAGTTGATCTTCAGCATCTTTTACTTTCACCAGCGT
TTCGGGGTGTGCAAAAACAGGCAAGCAAAATGCCGCAAAGAAGGGAATGAGTGCGACACGAAAATGTTGG
ATGCTCATACTCGTCCTTTTTCAATATTATTGAAGCATTTATCAGGGTTACTAGTACGTCTCTCAAGGAT
AAGTAAGTAATATTAAGGTACGGGAGGTATTGGACAGGCCGC
