>Addgene plasmid #80968 | pCRISPaint-SunTag-PuroR | addgene partial sequence | sequence record 158552 | RVprimer3 5'-CTAGCAAAATAGGCTGTCCC-3'
TGATAGCTAGCGGGCCAGTACCCAAAAAGCGGGGGGTCTGGTGGCAGTGGAGGGGGATCCGAGGAGCTGC
TGAGCAAGAACTACCACCTGGAGAACGAGGTGGCCAGACTGAAGAAGGGCAGCGGCTCCGGAGGAGAGGG
CAGAGGAAGTCTGCTAACATGCGGTGACGTCGAGGAGAATCCTGGCCCAATGACTGAATACAAGCCTACT
GTCAGGTTGGCTACAAGAGACGACGTTCCTAGAGCCGTGAGAACTCTGGCTGCAGCCTTCGCCGACTACC
CCGCCACGAGACACACCGTTGACCCAGATCGGCATATTGAGAGAGTGACTGAACTGCAGGAGCTGTTTCT
TACAAGAGTTGGCCTCGACATAGGCAAGGTGTGGGTGGCGGACGACGGCGCCGCCGTGGCCGTCTGGACC
ACTCCCGAATCAGTTGAGGCTGGCGCCGTATTCGCTGAGATCGGCCCGAGAATGGCTGAGCTCAGCGGGA
GTAGGCTCGCGGCACAGCAGCAAATGGAGGGACTGCTGGCACCACACAGGCCCAAAGAACCCGCCTGGTT
CCTGGCAACCGTCGGTGTATCTCCCGATCATCAGGGGAAAGGTCTGGGCTCTGCCGTAGTGCTCCCTGGC
GTGGAGGCAGCTGAGAGAGCAGGAGTACCTGCCTTCTTGGAGACCTCCGCTCCAAGGAATCTTCCCTTCT
ATGAACGGTTGGGCTTCACCGTGACAGCCGACGTGGAAGTCCCCGAAGGCCCCCGCACTTGGTGCATGAC
GAGGAA
