>Addgene plasmid #80968 | pCRISPaint-SunTag-PuroR | addgene partial sequence | sequence record 158553 | EBV-rev 5'-GTGGTTTGTCCAAACTCATC-3'
AGCGGGCCCTCACGCTCCAGGCTTCCTCGTCATGCACCAAGTGCGGGGGCCTTCGGGGACTTCCACGTCG
GCTGTCACGGTGAAGCCCAACCGTTCATAGAAGGGAAGATTCCTTGGAGCGGAGGTCTCCAAGAAGGCAG
GTACTCCTGCTCTCTCAGCTGCCTCCACGCCAGGGAGCACTACGGCAGAGCCCAGACCTTTCCCCTGATG
ATCGGGAGATACACCGACGGTTGCCAGGAACCAGGCGGGTTCTTTGGGCCTGTGTGGTGCCAGCAGTCCC
TCCATTTGCTGCTGTGCCGCGAGCCTACTCCCGCTGAGCTCAGCCATTCTCGGGCCGATCTCAGCGAATA
CGGCGCCAGCCTCAACTGATTCGGGAGTGGTCCAGACGGCCACGGCGGCGCCGTCGTCCGCCACCCACAC
CTTGCCTATGTCGAGGCCAACTCTTGTAAGAAACAGCTCCTGCAGTTCAGTCACTCTCTCAATATGCCGA
TCTGGGTCAACGGTGTGTCTCGTGGCGGGGTAGTCGGCGAAGGCTGCAGCCAGAGTTCTCACGGCTCTAG
GAACGTCGTCTCTTGTAGCCAACCTGACAGTAGGCTTGTATTCAGTCATTGGGCCAGGATTCTCCTCGAC
GTCACCGCATGTTAGCAGACTTCCTCTGCCCTCTCCTCCGGAGCCGCTGCCCTTCTTCAGTCTGGCCACC
TCGTTCTCCAGGTGGTAGTTCTTGCTCAGCAGCTCCTCGGATCCCCCTCCACTGCCACCAGACCCCCCGC
TTTTTGGGTACTGGCCCGCTAGCTATCATTAAGAGAAATGTTCTGGCACCTGCACTTGCACTGGGGACAG
CCTATTTTGCTAGTTTGTTTTGTTTCGTTTTGTTTTGATGGAGAGCGTATGTTAGTACTATCGATTCACA
CAAAAAACCAACACACAGATGTAATGAAAATAAAGATATTTTATTGCGGCCTGTCCAAAACCCTCCCGTA
CC
